>Addgene plasmid #218606 | pJJB1334 | addgene full sequence | sequence record 431877 | Addgene NGS Result
AAGAGGATGTCCAATATTTTTTTTAAGGAATAAGGATACTTCAAGACTAGATTCCCCCCTGCATTCCCAT
CAGAACCGTAAACCTTGGCGCTTTCCTTGGGAAGTATTCAAGAAGTGCCTTGTCCGGTTTCTGTGGCTCA
CAAACCAGCGCGCCCGATATGGCTTTCTTTTCACTTATGAATGTACCAGTACGGGACAATTAGAACGCTC
CTGTAACAATCTCTTTGCAAATGTGGGGTTACATTCTAACCATGTCACACTGCTGACGAAATTCAAAGTA
AAAAAAAATGGGACCACGTCTTGAGAACGATAGATTTTCTTTATTTTACATTGAACAGTCGTTGTCTCAG
CGCGCTTTATGTTTTCATTCATACTTCATATTATAAAATAACAAAAGAAGAATTTCATATTCACGCCCAA
GAAATCAGGCTGCTTTCCAAATGCAATTGACACTTCATTAGCCATCACACAAAACTCTTTCTTGCTGGAG
CTTCTTTTAAAAAAGACCTCAGTACACCAAACACGTTACCCGACCTCGTTATTTTACGACAACTATGATA
AAATTCTGAAGAAAAAATAAAAAAATTTTCATACTTCTTGCTTTTATTTAAACCATTGAATGATTTCTTT
TGAACAAAACTACCTGTTTCACCAAAGGAAATAGAAAGAAAAAATCAATTAGAAGAAAACAAAAAACAAA
AGATCTATGAGTGACGTGGTCAGTAAAGATCGTAAGGCATTGTTCGACTCAGCAGTATCCTTTTTAAAGG
ATGAGTCCATTAAAGATGCTCCACTTTTAAAGAAAATCGAATTTTTAAAATCCAAAGGGTTAACAGAAAA
GGAGATTGAAATAGCCATGAAAGAGCCCAAGAAAGACGGTATCGTAGGCGATGAAGTATCGAAAAAAATT
GGTAGTACTGAGAATAGAGCCTCACAGGATATGTATCTCTATGAAGCGATGCCACCAACGCTGCCCCACA
GGGATTGGAAGGACTATTTTGTGATGGCTACTGCCACAGCTGGGCTGTTGTATGGTGCATATGAAGTAAC
TAGAAGGTATGTGATACCAAATATTTTACCAGAAGCAAAAAGCAAGTTGGAAGGGGACAAAAAAGAAATT
GATGATCAGTTCTCCAAAATCGATACAGTCCTCAATGCCATCGAAGCGGAGCAAGCTGAGTTTAGGAAAA
AGGAAAGCGAAACATTAAAGGAACTTAGTGACACGATTGCTGAACTGAAACAGGCGCTTGTGCAGACAAC
AAGAAGCAGGGAAAAGATCGAGGATGAGTTTAGAATAGTTAAACTCGAGGTGGTCAATATGCAAAATACG
ATCGACAAATTTGTTTCAGATAATGACGGCATGCAAGAGTTAAATAATATCCAAAAAGAAATGGAATCTC
TGAAAAGCTTAATGAATAACCGTATGGAATCCGGTAATGCGCAGGACAACAGATTATTTTCCATATCTCC
TAATGGTATACCTGGCATAGATACGATTCCATCTGCGTCTGAGATTCTTGCCAAAATGGGCATGCAAGAA
GAAAGTGATAAAGAAAAGGAAAACGGCAGCGATGCTAATAAAGATGACAATGCTGTTCCAGCGTGGAAAA
AAGCAAGAGAACAAACTATTGATAGCAACGCCTCCATTCCAGAATGGCAAAAAAATACCGCCGCCAATGA
GATCAGTGTCCCTGACTGGCAAAATGGACAGGTCGAGGATTCCATCCCATAGGGATCCTAACTCGAGGCG
AATTTCTTATGATTTATGATTTTTATTATTAAATAAGTTATAAAAAAAATAAGTGTATACAAATTTTAAA
GTGACTCTTAGGTTTTAAAACGAAAATTCTTATTCTTGAGTAACTCTTTCCTGTAGGTCAGGTTGCTTTC
TCAGGTATAGCATGAGGTCGCTCTTATTGACCACACCTCTACCGGCATGCCGAGCAAATGCCTGCAAATC
GCTCCCCATTTCGCTGGAAATCTGCTCGTCAGTGGTGCTCACACTGACGAATCATGTACAGATCATACCG
ATGACTGCCTGGCGACTCACAACTAAGCAAGACAGCCGGAACCAGCGCCGGCGAACACCACTGCATATAT
GGCATATCACAACAGTCCACGTCTCAAGCAGTTACAGAGATGTTACGAACCACTAGTGCACTGCAGTACA
TCGAGGAGAACTTCTAGTATATCTACATACCTAATATTATTGCCTTATTAAAAATGGAATCCCAACAATT
ACATCAAAATCCACATTCTCTTCAAAATCAATTGTCCTGTACTTCCTTGTTCATGTGTGTTCAAAAACGT
TATATTTATAGGATAATTATACTCTATTTCTCAACAAGTAATTGGTTGTTTGGCCGAGCGGTCTAAGGCG
CCTGATTCAAGAAATATCTTGACCGCAGTTAACTGTGGGAATACTCAGGTATCGTAAGATGCAAGAGTTC
GAATCTCTTAGCAACCATTATTTTTTTCCTCAACATAACGAGAACACACAGGGGCGCTATCGCACAGAAT
CAAATTCGATGACTGGAAATTTTTTGTTAATTTCAGAGGTCGCCTGACGCATATACCTTTTTCAACTGAA
AAATTGGGAGAAAAAGGAAAGGTGAGAGCGCCGGAACCGGCTTTTCATATAGAATAGAGAAGCGTTCATG
ACTAAATGCTTGCATCACAATACTTGAAGTTGACAATATTATTTAAGGACCTATTGTTTTTTCCAATAGG
TGGTTAGCAATCGTCTTACTTTCTAACTTTTCTTACCTTTTACATTTCAGCAATATATATATATATATTT
CAAGGATATACCATTCTAATGTCTGCCCCTAAGAAGATCGTCGTTTTGCCAGGTGACCACGTTGGTCAAG
AAATCACAGCCGAAGCCATTAAGGTTCTTAAAGCTATTTCTGATGTTCGTTCCAATGTCAAGTTCGATTT
CGAAAATCATTTAATTGGTGGTGCTGCTATCGATGCTACAGGTGTTCCACTTCCAGATGAGGCGCTGGAA
GCCTCCAAGAAGGCTGATGCCGTTTTGTTAGGTGCTGTGGGTGGTCCTAAATGGGGAACCGGTAGTGTTA
GACCTGAACAAGGTTTACTAAAAATCCGTAAAGAACTTCAATTGTACGCCAACTTAAGACCATGTAACTT
TGCATCCGACTCTCTTTTAGACTTATCTCCAATCAAGCCACAATTTGCTAAAGGTACTGACTTCGTTGTT
GTCAGAGAATTAGTGGGAGGTATTTACTTTGGTAAGAGAAAGGAAGACGATGGTGATGGTGTCGCTTGGG
ATAGTGAACAATACACCGTTCCAGAAGTGCAAAGAATCACAAGAATGGCCGCTTTCATGGCCCTACAACA
TGAGCCACCATTGCCTATTTGGTCCTTGGATAAAGCTAATGTTTTGGCCTCTTCAAGATTATGGAGAAAA
ACTGTGGAGGAAACCATCAAGAACGAATTTCCTACATTGAAGGTTCAACATCAATTGATTGATTCTGCCG
CCATGATCCTAGTTAAGAACCCAACCCACCTAAATGGTATTATAATCACCAGCAACATGTTTGGTGATAT
CATCTCCGATGAAGCCTCCGTTATCCCAGGTTCCTTGGGTTTGTTGCCATCTGCGTCCTTGGCCTCTTTG
CCAGACAAGAACACCGCATTTGGTTTGTACGAACCATGCCACGGTTCTGCTCCAGATTTGCCAAAGAATA
AGGTCAACCCTATCGCCACTATCTTGTCTGCTGCAATGATGTTGAAATTGTCATTGAACTTGCCTGAAGA
AGGTAAGGCCATTGAAGATGCAGTTAAAAAGGTTTTGGATGCAGGTATCAGAACTGGTGATTTAGGTGGT
TCCAACAGTACCACCGAAGTCGGTGATGCTGTCGCCGAAGAAGTTAAGAAAATCCTTGCTTAAAAAGATT
CTCTTTTTTTATGATATTTGTACATAAACTTTATAAATGAAATTCATAATAGAAACGACACGAAATTACA
AAATGGAATATGTTCATAGGGTAGACGAAACTATATACGCAATCTACATACATTTATCAAGAAGGAGAAA
AAGGAGGATGTAAAGGAATACAGGTAAGCAAATTGATACTAATGGCTCAACGTGATAAGGAAAAAGAATT
GCACTTTAACATTAATATTGACAAGGAGGAGGGCACCACACAAAAAGTTAGGTGTAACAGAAAATCATGA
AACTATGATTCCTAATTTATATATTGGAGGATTTTCTCTAAAAAAAAAAAAATACAACAAATAAAAAACA
CTCAATGACCTGACCATTTGATGGAGTTTAAGTCAATACCTTCTTGAACCATTTCCCATAATGGTGAAAG
TTCCCTCAAGAATTTTACTCTGTCAGAAACGGCCTTAACGACGTAGTCGAGAGTACTCGTATCGCATGTC
GGTGCGACACGAAATTACAAAATGGAATATGTTCATAGGGTAGACGAAACTATATACGCAATCTACATAC
ATTTATCAAGAAGGAGAAAAAGGAGGATGTAAAGGAATACAGGTAAGCAAATTGATACTAATGGCTCAAC
GTGATAAGGAAAAAGAATTGCACTTTAACATTAATATTGACAAGGAGGAGGGCACCACACAAAAAGTTAG
GTGTAACAGAAAATCATGAAACTATGATTCCTAATTTATATATTGGAGGATTTTCTCTAAAAAAAAAAAA
ATACAACAAATAAAAAACACTCAATGACCTGACCATTTGATGGAGTTTAAGTCAATACCTTCTTGAACCA
TTTCCCATAATGGTGAAAGTTCCCTCAAGAATTTTACTCTGTCAGAAACGGCCTTAACGACGTAGTCGAC
CTCCTCTTCAGTACTAAATCTACCAATACCAAATCTGATGGAAGAATGGGCTAATGCATCATCCTTACCC
AGCGCCGAGCGGCCGCGTGTTACAACCAATTAACCAATTCTGATTAGAAAAACTCATCGAGCATCAAATG
AAACTGCAATTTATTCATATCAGGATTATCAATACCATATTTTTGAAAAAGCCGTTTCTGTAATGAAGGA
GAAAACTCACCGAGGCAGTTCCATAGGATGGCAAGATCCTGGTATCGGTCTGCGATTCCGACTCGTCCAA
CATCAATACAACCTATTAATTTCCCCTCGTCAAAAATAAGGTTATCAAGTGAGAAATCACCATGAGTGAC
GACTGAATCCGGTGAGAATGGCAAAAGCTTATGCATTTCTTTCCAGACTTGTTCAACAGGCCAGCCATTA
CGCTCGTCATCAAAATCACTCGCATCAACCAAACCGTTATTCATTCGTGATTGCGCCTGAGCGAGGCGAA
ATACGCGATCGCTGTTAAAAGGACAATTACAAACAGGAATCGAATGCAACCGGCGCAGGAACACTGCCAG
CGCATCAACAATATTTTCACCTGAATCAGGATATTCTTCTAATACCTGGAATGCTGTTTTCCCGGGGATC
GCAGTGGTGAGTAACCATGCATCATCAGGAGTACGGATAAAATGCTTGATGGTCGGAAGAGGCATAAATT
CCGTCAGCCAGTTTAGTCTGACCATCTCATCTGTAACATCATTGGCAACGCTACCTTTGCCATGTTTCAG
AAACAACTCTGGCGCATCGGGCTTCCCATACAATCGATAGATTGTCGCACCTGATTGCCCGACATTATCG
CGAGCCCATTTATACCCATATAAATCAGCATCCATGTTGGAATTTAATCGCGGCCTGGAGCAAGACGTTT
CCCGTTGAATATGGCTCATAACACCCCTTGTATTACTGTTTATGTAAGCAGACAGTTTTATTGTTCATGA
TGATATATTTTTATCTTGTGCAATGTAACATCAGAGATTTTGAGACACAACGTGGCTTTGTTGAATAAAT
CGAACTTTTGCTGAGTTGAAGGATCAGTCATGACCAAAATCCCTTAACGTGAGTTTTCGTTCCACTGAGC
GTCAGACCCCGTAGAAAAGATCAAAGGATCTTCTTGAGATCCTTTTTTTCTGCGCGTAATCTGCTGCTTG
CAAACAAAAAAACCACCGCTACCAGCGGTGGTTTGTTTGCCGGATCAAGAGCTACCAACTCTTTTTCCGA
AGGTAACTGGCTTCAGCAGAGCGCAGATACCAAATACTGTTCTTCTAGTGTAGCCGTAGTTAGGCCACCA
CTTCAAGAACTCTGTAGCACCGCCTACATACCTCGCTCTGCTAATCCTGTTACCAGTGGCTGCTGCCAGT
GGCGATAAGTCGTGTCTTACCGGGTTGGACTCAAGACGATAGTTACCGGATAAGGCGCAGCGGTCGGGCT
GAACGGGGGGTTCGTGCACACAGCCCAGCTTGGAGCGAACGACCTACACCGAACTGAGATACCTACAGCG
TGAGCTATGAGAAAGCGCCACGCTTCCCGAAGGGAGAAAGGCGGACAGGTATCCGGTAAGCGGCAGGGTC
GGAACAGGAGAGCGCACGAGGGAGCTTCCAGGGGGAAACGCCTGGTATCTTTATAGTCCTGTCGGGTTTC
GCCACCTCTGACTTGAGCGTCGATTTTTGTGATGCTCGTCAGGGGGGCGGAGCCTATGGAAAAACGCCAG
CAACGCGGCCTTTTTACGGTTCCTGGCCTTTTGCTGGCCTTTTGCTCACATGTTCTTTCCTGCGTTATCC
CCTGATTCTGTGGATAACCGTGCGGCCGCCAATACCCAGAAGAACAGTAAAATAAAGCAAGGTACGTGAA
ATTAATATTTTTAAATGGTTCTAACCGATGCCGAAGAACTGCGCAGTCCGGTTATAACGTCTGACATGTC
CTTTTTTGATTTGGAATCCAACCACTCAAGTGACTCTGTTCATTTACTTTGCGAAAAATATACCCACAAA
TTGCCCATCGAAAGTGAATCGCAAACCACCTTCAGACTGGCACCGACAAAGCAAAGATTATACAGACAGA
GTACTTTATACGTACCGTTAAGTCTCAAGCAAAGGGTTTTCTTATTTACTGAACGGGTAAAGAGTATCTG
GGCCGGCTTGCCAAGATGCAAACCGAATAAGTATTTCAAAGTTGCATTTGCCTTAGCCGTCCTGACACCA
TTGGCTATTTGGATATTTTATATTGACTTTCGTGTACATTGATCACATCGACTGTTCTATTGGCAAATGA
ACCACGGGCATTGACTATTTTTCAGGTTACTACTATATATTATCATCACGGGCAAGGATTGTACCCTGAA
TTCGCATCTAGACTGATGAGACGTGGTAGAGCCACAAACAGCCGGTACAAGCAACGATCTCCAGGACCAT
CTGAATCATGCGCGGATGACACGAACTCACGACGGCGATCACAGACATTAACCCACAGTACAGACACTGC
GACAACGTGGCAATTCGTCGCAATACAACG
Features (pLannotate 1.2.2; 10 found; start..end, strand, type, name):
    707..1729    +  CDS            PEX14: PEX14_YEAST - Experimental evidence at protein level: Swiss-Prot protein existence level 1. Component of the peroxisomal translocation machinery with PEX13 and PEX17. Interacts with both the PTS1 and PTS2 receptors. Binds directly to PEX17. From Saccharomyces cerevisiae (strain ATCC 204508 / S288c) (Baker's yeast).
   1748..1935    +  terminator     ADH1 terminator: S. cerevisiae ADH1; transcription terminator for the S. cerevisiae alcohol dehydrogenase 1 (ADH1) gene
   2194..2271    +  CDS            YO192_YEAST (fragment): Experimental evidence at protein level: Swiss-Prot protein existence level 1. From Saccharomyces cerevisiae (strain ATCC 204508 / S288c) (Baker's yeast).
   2411..2818    +  promoter       LEU2 promoter: S. cerevisiae LEU2
   2819..3910    +  CDS            LEU2: LEU3_YEAST - Experimental evidence at protein level: Swiss-Prot protein existence level 1. Catalyzes the oxidation of 3-carboxy-2-hydroxy-4- methylpentanoate (3-isopropylmalate) to 3-carboxy-4-methyl-2- oxopentanoate. The product decarboxylates to 4-methyl-2 oxopentanoate. From Saccharomyces cerevisiae (strain ATCC 204508 / S288c) (Baker's yeast).
   4275..4388    -  CDS            NFS1 (fragment): NFS1_YEAST - Also known as SPL1 From Saccharomyces cerevisiae (strain ATCC 204508 / S288c) (Baker's yeast).
   4714..4905    -  CDS            NFS1 (fragment): NFS1_YEAST - Also known as SPL1 From Saccharomyces cerevisiae (strain ATCC 204508 / S288c) (Baker's yeast).
   4944..5759    -  CDS            KanR: aminoglycoside phosphotransferase; aph(3')-Ia; confers resistance to kanamycin in bacteria or G418 (Geneticin®) in eukaryotes
   5984..6572    +  rep_origin     ori: high-copy-number ColE1/pMB1/pBR322/pUC origin of replication
   6735..7109    +  CDS            YC021_YEAST: Protein predicted: Swiss-Prot protein existence level 4. From Saccharomyces cerevisiae (strain ATCC 204508 / S288c) (Baker's yeast).
