[The description below was written by a language model from this plasmid's Addgene catalogue record and pLannotate feature annotations shown in this document.]
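Description:
pJJB1334 is a 7,380 nt yeast expression plasmid built by Golden Gate assembly on an in-house backbone (TMP137) and designed for chromosomal integration in Saccharomyces cerevisiae rather than episomal maintenance. No yeast replication origin (2μ or CEN/ARS) is annotated, and the depositor notes that the construct is integrated at the LEU2 locus. In E. coli it is propagated through a high-copy ColE1/pUC-type origin and selected with kanamycin via the aph(3')-Ia (KanR) gene. In yeast, selection relies on a LEU2 cassette, with its own promoter and the 3-isopropylmalate dehydrogenase coding sequence, which restores leucine prototrophy in leu2 strains.

The payload is the S. cerevisiae PEX14 open reading frame, encoding a component of the peroxisomal membrane translocation machinery that acts with Pex13 and Pex17 and interacts with both the PTS1 and PTS2 import receptors. It is followed by the ADH1 transcription terminator. About 700 nt lie upstream of the coding sequence, where a promoter would be expected, but no promoter is annotated and the record does not state which one drives PEX14. The short fragments annotated as NFS1 and YC021, genes that neighbour LEU2 on the yeast chromosome, most likely reflect genomic homology sequence flanking the cassette that directs recombination at that locus, although they are not explicitly labelled as homology arms. No epitope tags or reporters are annotated.

The stated purpose is simply to express Pex14. The associated publication concerns increasing peroxisome import capacity to compartmentalize a multienzyme pathway, which suggests use in altering the dosage of peroxisomal import machinery in engineered yeast.
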