Addgene plasmid #218606: pJJB1334
Purpose: Express Pex14
Depositing lab: John Dueber. Depositing organization: University of California, Berkeley. Publication: ML-enhanced peroxisome capacity enables compartmentalization of multienzyme pathway. Baker JJ, Shi J, Wang S, Mujica EM, Bianco S, Capponi S, Dueber JE. Nat Chem Biol. 2024 Oct 14. doi: 10.1038/s41589-024-01759-2. PubMed 39402374.
Backbone
  Vector backbone: TMP137
  Backbone manufacturer: Internal
  Vector type: Yeast Expression
  Selectable markers: LEU2
Growth in bacteria
  Bacterial resistance: Kanamycin, 50 μg/mL
  Growth temperature: 37°C
  Growth strain: DH5alpha
  Copy number: High Copy
Gene/Insert
  Gene/Insert name: Pex14
  Species: S. cerevisiae (budding yeast)
  Cloning method: Golden Gate
Terms and licenses: Academic/Nonprofit Terms; Industry Terms: Not Available to Industry
Depositor comments: Integrated into LEU2 locus
How to cite: pJJB1334 was a gift from John Dueber (Addgene plasmid # 218606 ; http://n2t.net/addgene:218606 ; RRID:Addgene_218606)
